Addgene plasmid #170600: p663-UBC-miniTurbo-V5-PIP5K1C_IDG-K
Purpose: Gateway destination clone of PIP5K1C (human) tagged with N-terminal miniTurbo-V5 for generating protein-proximity networks using proximity-dependent biotinylation proteomics
Depositing lab: Ben Major. Depositing organization: Washington University in Saint Louis.
Backbone
  Vector backbone: pDest663
  Backbone manufacturer: PEL
  Backbone size w/o insert (bp): 9019
  Vector type: Mammalian Expression, Lentiviral ; Gateway Destination
  Selectable markers: Puromycin
Growth in bacteria
  Bacterial resistance: Ampicillin, 100 μg/mL
  Growth temperature: 30°C
  Growth strain: NEB Stable
  Copy number: Low Copy
Gene/Insert
  Gene/Insert name: miniTurbo-V5-PIP5K1C (alt name: miniTurbo-V5)
  Species: H. sapiens (human)
  Entrez Gene: PIP5K1C (a.k.a. LCCS3, PIP5K-GAMMA, PIP5K1-gamma, PIP5Kgamma)
  Promoter: Ubiquitin
  Tag / fusion protein: miniTurbo-V5 (N terminal on insert)
  Cloning method: Gateway Cloning
  Sequencing primers: 5′ TGAAGCTCCGGTTTTGAACT; 3′ AATAGACCCGTGAAGCTGATC
Terms and licenses: Academic/Nonprofit Terms; Industry Terms: Not Available to Industry
Depositor comments: These plasmids were generated as part of the Illuminating the Druggable Genome (IDG) program sponsored by the NIH Common Fund. The goal of this program is to identify, gather, and distribute information and resources for proteins that currently are not well-studied yet belong to commonly drug-targeted protein families: protein kinases, non-olfactory G-protein coupled receptors (GPCRs), and ion channels. The IDG program is designed to develop fundamental research tools for understudied proteins, elucidate their function, and disseminate the IDG-related resources and data to the greater scientific community. These lentiviral gateway destination plasmids were generated, as part of the Kinase-Data and Resource Generating Center (DRGC), using the single fragment or multisite gateway cloning technology. They were used for generating proteomics-based protein-interaction and protein-proximity networks that can be accessed through the kinase-DRGC website https://darkkinome.org/. Each plasmid has either an N- or C-terminal fusion protein (Flag/ V5/V5-miniTurbo/V5-TurboID/miniTurbo-V5/TurboID-V5) tagged understudied kinase driven under either a CMV or Ubiquitin (UBC) promoter. All inserts in the pENTR plasmids used to generate the deposited destination plasmids were end-sequenced and insert size validated prior to multi-site gateway cloning. The combined insert size of the single fragment or three fragment destination plasmids were confirmed by restriction digestion (BsrGI, and EcoRV for pDest667; BsrGI, EcoRV, and BstZ17I for pDest663; and BsrGI for pHAGE) and all plasmids were partially sequenced to ensure in-frame ORFs and fusion tags.
How to cite: p663-UBC-miniTurbo-V5-PIP5K1C_IDG-K was a gift from Ben Major (Addgene plasmid # 170600 ; http://n2t.net/addgene:170600 ; RRID:Addgene_170600)
