[The description below was written by a language model from this plasmid's Addgene catalogue record and pLannotate feature annotations shown in this document.]
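Description:
p663-UBC-miniTurbo-V5-PIP5K1C_IDG-K is a lentiviral mammalian expression clone built in the pDest663 Gateway destination backbone by multisite Gateway recombination. The sequenced record is about 11.5 kb. In bacteria it is maintained through a ColE1/pUC-type origin and ampicillin resistance (AmpR); the catalogue nevertheless lists it as low copy. An f1 origin, an SV40 origin and remnants of a lac/T7/T3 cloning region are also annotated in the backbone. The viral portion has the layout of a third-generation transfer vector. An RSV promoter drives a truncated HIV-1 5' LTR, followed by the Ψ packaging signal with a gag fragment, the RRE for Rev-dependent export of the genomic RNA, and the cPPT/CTS. A second truncated LTR and an SV40 polyadenylation signal close the unit downstream.

Between the LTRs, the human ubiquitin C promoter (flanked by attB4 and attB5 sites) drives miniTurbo, an engineered, N-terminally truncated E. coli biotin ligase. It is joined across an attB1 site to the human PIP5K1C open reading frame, which ends at attB2. PIP5K1C encodes a lipid kinase that converts PI4P to PI(4,5)P2. The catalogue describes the tag as miniTurbo-V5 at the N terminus; the V5 epitope is not separately annotated in the feature table, though a gap between miniTurbo and attB1 could accommodate it. A WPRE follows the fusion to enhance transcript expression, and a mouse PGK promoter drives puromycin N-acetyltransferase for selection of transduced cells.

The construct was produced within a programme on understudied kinases. It is intended for stable expression of the bait fusion, so that nearby proteins are biotinylated and identified by proteomics to map protein-proximity networks.
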