Features (pLannotate 1.2.2; 32 found; start..end, strand, type, name):
     34..134     +  CDS            Rev (fragment): human immunodeficiency virus 1 (HIV-1) Rev protein; rev; enhances nuclear export of unspliced and incompletely spliced viral mRNAs
    153..269     +  misc_feature   cPPT/CTS: central polypurine tract and central termination sequence of HIV-1
    303..323     +  protein_bind   attB4: mutant version of attB; core recombination site for the Gateway® BP reaction BP Clonase™
    323..1534    +  promoter       UbC promoter: human ubiquitin C promoter
   1538..1556    -  protein_bind   attB5 (fragment): mutant version of attB; core recombination site for the Gateway® BP reaction BP Clonase™
   1571..2341    +  CDS            miniTurbo: N-terminally truncated mutant of the E. coli biotin ligase BioID engineered for improved catalytic efficiency (Branon et al., 2018)
   2391..2411    +  protein_bind   attB1: mutant version of attB; core recombination site for the Gateway® BP reaction BP Clonase™
   2432..4435    +  CDS            PIP5K1C: PI51C_HUMAN - Also known as KIAA0589. Experimental evidence at protein level: Swiss-Prot protein existence level 1. Catalyzes the phosphorylation of phosphatidylinositol 4- phosphate (PtdIns(4)P/PI4P) to form phosphatidylinositol 4,5- bisphosphate (PtdIns(4,5)P2/PIP2), a lipid second messenger that regulates several cellular processes such as signal transduction, vesicle trafficking, actin cytoskeleton dynamics, cell adhesion, and cell motility (PubMed:12422219, PubMed:22942276). PtdIns(4,5)P2 can directly act as a second messenger or can be utilized as a precursor to generate other second mes
   4452..4472    -  protein_bind   attB2: mutant version of attB; core recombination site for the Gateway® BP reaction BP Clonase™
   4503..5091    +  misc_feature   WPRE: woodchuck hepatitis virus posttranscriptional regulatory element
   5105..5604    +  promoter       PGK promoter: mouse phosphoglycerate kinase 1 promoter
   5625..6224    +  CDS            PuroR: puromycin N-acetyltransferase; pac from Streptomyces alboniger; confers resistance to puromycin
   6292..6429    +  CDS            nef (fragment): NEF_HV1LA - Experimental evidence at protein level: Swiss-Prot protein existence level 1. Extracellular Nef protein targets CD4(+) T-lymphocytes for apoptosis by interacting with CXCR4 surface receptors. From Human immunodeficiency virus type 1 group M subtype B (isolate Lai) (HIV-1).
   6415..6595    +  LTR            5' LTR (truncated): truncated 5' long terminal repeat (LTR) from HIV-1
   6667..6788    +  polyA_signal   SV40 poly(A) signal: SV40 polyadenylation signal
   6828..6963    +  rep_origin     SV40 ori: SV40 origin of replication
   6984..7002    -  promoter       T7 promoter: promoter for bacteriophage T7 RNA polymerase
   7010..7165    +  CDS            lacZα (fragment): LacZα fragment of β-galactosidase; lacZ fragment
   7170..7598    +  rep_origin     f1 ori (sequence partly withheld): f1 bacteriophage origin of replication; arrow indicates direction of (+) strand synthesis
   7651..7755    +  promoter       AmpR promoter: bla
   7756..8616    +  CDS            AmpR: β-lactamase; bla; confers resistance to ampicillin, carbenicillin, and related antibiotics
   8787..9375    +  rep_origin     ori: high-copy-number ColE1/pMB1/pBR322/pUC origin of replication
   9558..9650    +  CDS            lacI (fragment): lac repressor; lacI; The lac repressor binds to the lac operator to inhibit transcription in E. coli. This inhibition can be relieved by adding lactose or isopropyl-β-D-thiogalactopyranoside (IPTG).
   9663..9684    +  protein_bind   CAP binding site: CAP binding activates transcription in the presence of cAMP. E. coli catabolite activator protein
   9699..9729    +  promoter       lac promoter: promoter for the E. coli lac operon
   9733..9755    +  protein_bind   lac operator (fragment): The lac repressor binds to the lac operator to inhibit transcription in E. coli. This inhibition can be relieved by adding lactose or isopropyl-β-D-thiogalactopyranoside (IPTG). lac repressor encoded by lacI
   9798..9816    +  promoter       T3 promoter: promoter for bacteriophage T3 RNA polymerase
   9844..10070   +  promoter       RSV promoter: Rous sarcoma virus enhancer/promoter
  10071..10251   +  LTR            5' LTR (truncated): truncated 5' long terminal repeat (LTR) from HIV-1
  10298..10423   +  misc_feature   HIV-1 Ψ: packaging signal of human immunodeficiency virus type 1
  10407..10770   +  CDS            HIV-1 gag (fragment): gag protein from human immunodeficiency virus 1; gag
  10916..11149   +  misc_feature   RRE: The Rev response element (RRE) of HIV-1 allows for Rev-dependent mRNA export from the nucleus to the cytoplasm.
>Addgene plasmid #170600 | p663-UBC-miniTurbo-V5-PIP5K1C_IDG-K | addgene full sequence | sequence record 335767 | Addgene NGS Result
GTTAGGCAGGGATATTCACCATTATCGTTTCAGACCCACCTCCCAACCCCGAGGGGACCCGACAGGCCCG
AAGGAATAGAAGAAGAAGGTGGAGAGAGAGACAGAGACAGATCCATTCGATTAGTGAACGGATCTCGACG
GTATCGGTTAACTTTTAAAAGAAAAGGGGGGATTGGGGGGTACAGTGCAGGGGAAAGAATAGTAGACATA
ATAGCAACAGACATACAAACTAAAGAATTACAAAAACAAATTACAAAATTCAAAATTTTATCGTCCAGTG
TGGTGGAATTCTGCAGATATCACAACTTTGTATAGAAAAGTTGGCCTCCGCGCCGGGTTTTGGCGCCTCC
CGCGGGCGCCCCCCTCCTCACGGCGAGCGCTGCCACGTCAGACGAAGGGCGCAGCGAGCGTCCTGATCCT
TCCGCCCGGACGCTCAGGACAGCGGCCCGCTGCTCATAAGACTCGGCCTTAGAACCCCAGTATCAGCAGA
AGGACATTTTAGGACGGGACTTGGGTGACTCTAGGGCACTGGTTTTCTTTCCAGAGAGCGGAACAGGCGA
GGAAAAGTAGTCCCTTCTCGGCGATTCTGCGGAGGGATCTCCGTGGGGCGGTGAACGCCGATGATTATAT
AAGGACGCGCCGGGTGTGGCACAGCTAGTTCCGTCGCAGCCGGGATTTGGGTCGCGGTTCTTGTTTGTGG
ATCGCTGTGATCGTCACTTGGTGAGTAGCGGGCTGCTGGGCTGGCCGGGGCTTTCGTGGCCGCCGGGCCG
CTCGGTGGGACGGAAGCGTGTGGAGAGACCGCCAAGGGCTGTAGTCTGGGTCCGCGAGCAAGGTTGCCCT
GAACTGGGGGTTGGGGGGAGCGCAGCAAAATGGCGGCTGTTCCCGAGTCTTGAATGGAAGACGCTTGTGA
GGCGGGCTGTGAGGTCGTTGAAACAAGGTGGGGGGCATGGTGGGCGGCAAGAACCCAAGGTCTTGAGGCC
TTCGCTAATGCGGGAAAGCTCTTATTCGGGTGAGATGGGCTGGGGCACCATCTGGGGACCCTGACGTGAA
GTTTGTCACTGACTGGAGAACTCGGTTTGTCGTCTGTTGCGGGGGCGGCAGTTATGGCGGTGCCGTTGGG
CAGTGCACCCGTACCTTTGGGAGCGCGCGCCCTCGTCGTGTCGTGACGTCACCCGTTCTGTTGGCTTATA
ATGCAGGGTGGGGCCACCTGCCGGTAGGTGTGCGGTAGGCTTTTCTCCGTCGCAGGACGCAGGGTTCGGG
CCTAGGGTAGGCTCTCCTGAATCGACAGGCGCCGGACCTCTGGTGAGGGGAGGGATAAGTGAGGCGTCAG
TTTCTTTGGTCGGTTTTATGTACCTATCTTCTTAAGTAGCTGAAGCTCCGGTTTTGAACTATGCGCTCGG
GGTTGGCGAGTGTGTTTTGTGAAGTTTTTTAGGCACCTTTTGAAATGTAATCATTTGGGTCAATATGTAA
TTTTCAGTGTTAGACTAGTAAATTGTCCGCTAAATTCTGGCCGTTTTTGGCTTTTTTGTTAGACGGCCAA
CTTTTGTATACAAAGTGGGCCACCATGGGAATCCCGCTGCTGAACGCTAAACAGATTCTGGGACAGCTGG
ACGGCGGGAGCGTGGCAGTCCTGCCTGTGGTCGACTCCACCAATCAGTACCTGCTGGATCGAATCGGCGA
GCTGAAGAGTGGGGATGCTTGCATTGCAGAATATCAGCAGGCAGGGAGAGGAAGCAGAGGGAGGAAATGG
TTCTCTCCTTTTGGAGCTAACCTGTACCTGAGTATGTTTTGGCGCCTGAAGCGGGGACCAGCAGCAATCG
GCCTGGGCCCGGTCATCGGAATTGTCATGGCAGAAGCGCTGCGAAAGCTGGGAGCAGACAAGGTGCGAGT
CAAATGGCCCAATGACCTGTATCTGCAGGATAGAAAGCTGGCAGGCATCCTGGTGGAGCTGGCCGGAATA
ACAGGCGATGCTGCACAGATCGTCATTGGCGCCGGGATTAACGTGGCTATGAGGCGCGTGGAGGAAAGCG
TGGTCAATCAGGGCTGGATCACACTGCAGGAAGCAGGGATTAACCTGGACAGGAATACTCTGGCCGCTAT
GCTGATCCGAGAGCTGCGGGCAGCCCTGGAACTGTTCGAGCAGGAAGGCCTGGCTCCATATCTGTCACGG
TGGGAGAAGCTGGATAACTTCATCAATAGACCCGTGAAGCTGATCATTGGGGACAAAGAGATTTTCGGGA
TTAGCCGGGGGATTGATAAACAGGGAGCCCTGCTGCTGGAACAGGACGGAGTTATCAAACCCTGGATGGG
CGGAGAAATCAGTCTGCGGTCTGCCGAAAAGGCTAGCGGCAAGCCCATCCCCAACCCCCTGCTGGGCCTG
GACAGCACCACAAGTTTGTACAAAAAAGCAGAAGGGCCGTCAAGGCCCACCATGGAGCTGGAGGTACCGG
ACGAGGCGGAGAGCGCTGAGGCGGGGGCCGTGCCCTCGGAGGCGGCGTGGGCGGCAGAGAGCGGGGCGGC
GGCAGGTTTGGCTCAGAAGAAGGCGGCCCCAACAGAGGTTCTGTCCATGACGGCACAGCCGGGCCCTGGC
CATGGGAAGAAGTTGGGCCATCGAGGTGTGGACGCATCCGGCGAAACCACCTACAAGAAGACCACCTCCT
CCACCCTGAAGGGTGCCATCCAGCTGGGCATCGGCTACACCGTGGGCCACCTGAGCTCCAAGCCCGAACG
CGACGTGCTCATGCAGGACTTCTACGTGGTGGAGAGCATCTTCTTCCCCAGCGAAGGCAGCAACCTCACC
CCCGCCCACCACTTCCAGGACTTCCGCTTCAAGACCTATGCACCTGTCGCCTTCCGCTACTTCCGGGAGC
TCTTTGGGATCCGGCCAGATGATTACTTGTACTCCCTGTGCAATGAGCCGCTGATCGAGCTGTCCAACCC
GGGCGCCAGTGGCTCCCTCTTCTACGTCACCAGCGACGACGAGTTCATCATCAAGACCGTCATGCACAAG
GAGGCCGAGTTCCTGCAGAAGCTGCTCCCTGGCTACTACATGAACCTCAACCAGAACCCGCGGACGCTGC
TGCCCAAGTTCTATGGGCTGTACTGCGTGCAGTCGGGGGGCAAGAACATCCGCGTCGTGGTCATGAACAA
CATCCTGCCCCGCGTGGTCAAGATGCACCTCAAGTTCGACCTCAAGGGCTCCACCTACAAGCGGCGCGCC
AGCAAGAAGGAGAAGGAGAAGAGCTTCCCCACCTACAAGGACCTGGACTTCATGCAGGACATGCCCGAGG
GGCTCCTGCTGGACGCCGACACCTTCAGCGCCCTGGTCAAGACGCTGCAGCGGGACTGCCTGGTCCTGGA
AAGTTTCAAGATCATGGACTACAGCCTGCTGCTGGGCGTGCACAACATCGACCAGCACGAGCGCGAGCGG
CAGGCGCAGGGCGCCCAGAGCACCTCAGATGAGAAGCGGCCTGTGGGCCAGAAGGCGCTCTACTCCACGG
CCATGGAGTCCATCCAGGGTGGCGCCGCGCGCGGGGAGGCCATCGAATCGGATGACACGATGGGCGGGAT
CCCCGCTGTGAACGGCCGCGGGGAGCGGCTGCTGCTGCACATTGGCATCATCGACATCCTGCAGTCCTAC
AGGTTCATCAAGAAACTGGAGCACACCTGGAAGGCCCTCGTCCACGATGGGGACACGGTGTCCGTCCACC
GCCCCAGCTTCTATGCCGAGCGCTTTTTCAAGTTCATGAGCAACACGGTCTTTCGGAAGAACTCCTCCCT
GAAGTCCTCGCCCTCCAAGAAGGGGCGCGGCGGAGCCTTGCTAGCTGTGAAACCGCTGGGGCCCACCGCT
GCCTTCTCGGCCAGCCAGATCCCTAGCGAGCGGGAGGAGGCCCAGTACGACCTGCGGGGGGCCCGCAGCT
ACCCCACGCTGGAGGACGAAGGCCGGCCCGACCTCCTGCCCTGCACGCCACCTTCTTTCGAAGAAGCCAC
TACAGCCTCCATTGCCACGACTCTGTCATCCACATCCCTCTCCATTCCTGAGCGGTCCCCCTCGGAGACG
TCGGAGCAGCCGCGGTACAGGCGGCGCACACAGTCGTCTGGACAGGATGGCAGGCCGCAGGAGGAGCCAC
CCGCGGAAGAGGATCTGCAGCAGATTACAGTGCAGGTGGAGCCTGCGTGCAGCGTGGAGATTGTGGTCCC
CAAAGAGGAGGACGCAGGGGTGGAGGCTTCCCCGGCCGGTGCCTCTGCTGCTGTTGAAGTAGAAACTGCC
AGCCAGGCCTCAGACGAGGAGGGCGCACCTGCCAGCCAGGCCTCGGACGAGGAGGACGCGCCCGCCACCG
ACATCTACTTTCCCACCGATGAGAGGAGCTGGGTGTACTCCCCGCTCCACTATAGCGCCCAGGCCCCCCC
GGCCTCCGACGGCGAGAGCGACACATAGGGCCTCATGGGCCCAGCTTTCTTGTACAAAGTGGTGATATCC
AGCACAGTGGCGGCCGCTCGACAATCAACCTCTGGATTACAAAATTTGTGAAAGATTGACTGGTATTCTT
AACTATGTTGCTCCTTTTACGCTATGTGGATACGCTGCTTTAATGCCTTTGTATCATGCTATTGCTTCCC
GTATGGCTTTCATTTTCTCCTCCTTGTATAAATCCTGGTTGCTGTCTCTTTATGAGGAGTTGTGGCCCGT
TGTCAGGCAACGTGGCGTGGTGTGCACTGTGTTTGCTGACGCAACCCCCACTGGTTGGGGCATTGCCACC
ACCTGTCAGCTCCTTTCCGGGACTTTCGCTTTCCCCCTCCCTATTGCCACGGCGGAACTCATCGCCGCCT
GCCTTGCCCGCTGCTGGACAGGGGCTCGGCTGTTGGGCACTGACAATTCCGTGGTGTTGTCGGGGAAGCT
GACGTCCTTTCCATGGCTGCTCGCCTGTGTTGCCACCTGGATTCTGCGCGGGACGTCCTTCTGCTACGTC
CCTTCGGCCCTCAATCCAGCGGACCTTCCTTCCCGCGGCCTGCTGCCGGCTCTGCGGCCTCTTCCGCGTC
TTCGCCTTCGCCCTCAGACGAGTCGGATCTCCCTTTGGGCCGCCTCCCCGCCTGGAATTCTACCGGGTAG
GGGAGGCGCTTTTCCCAAGGCAGTCTGGAGCATGCGCTTTAGCAGCCCCGCTGGGCACTTGGCGCTACAC
AAGTGGCCTCTGGCCTCGCACACATTCCACATCCACCGGTAGGCGCCAACCGGCTCCGTTCTTTGGTGGC
CCCTTCGCGCCACCTTCTACTCCTCCCCTAGTCAGGAAGTTCCCCCCCGCCCCGCAGCTCGCGTCGTGCA
GGACGTGACAAATGGAAGTAGCACGTCTCACTAGTCTCGTGCAGATGGACAGCACCGCTGAGCAATGGAA
GCGGGTAGGCCTTTGGGGCAGCGGCCAATAGCAGCTTTGCTCCTTCGCTTTCTGGGCTCAGAGGCTGGGA
AGGGGTGGGTCCGGGGGCGGGCTCAGGGGCGGGCTCAGGGGCGGGGCGGGCGCCCGAAGGTCCTCCGGAG
GCCCGGCATTCTGCACGCTTCAAAAGCGCACGTCTGCCGCGCTGTTCTCCTCTTCCTCATCTCCGGGCCT
TTCGACCTGCAGCCCAAGCTTACCATGACCGAGTACAAGCCCACGGTGCGCCTCGCCACCCGCGACGACG
TCCCCAGGGCCGTACGCACCCTCGCCGCCGCGTTCGCCGACTACCCCGCCACGCGCCACACCGTCGATCC
GGACCGCCACATCGAGCGGGTCACCGAGCTGCAAGAACTCTTCCTCACGCGCGTCGGGCTCGACATCGGC
AAGGTGTGGGTCGCGGACGACGGCGCCGCGGTGGCGGTCTGGACCACGCCGGAGAGCGTCGAAGCGGGGG
CGGTGTTCGCCGAGATCGGCCCGCGCATGGCCGAGTTGAGCGGTTCCCGGCTGGCCGCGCAGCAACAGAT
GGAAGGCCTCCTGGCGCCGCACCGGCCCAAGGAGCCCGCGTGGTTCCTGGCCACCGTCGGCGTCTCGCCC
GACCACCAGGGCAAGGGTCTGGGCAGCGCCGTCGTGCTCCCCGGAGTGGAGGCGGCCGAGCGCGCCGGGG
TGCCCGCCTTCCTGGAGACCTCCGCGCCCCGCAACCTCCCCTTCTACGAGCGGCTCGGCTTCACCGTCAC
CGCCGACGTCGAGGTGCCCGAAGGACCGCGCACCTGGTGCATGACCCGCAAGCCCGGTGCCTGACGCCCG
CCCCACGACCCGCAGCGCCCGACCGAAAGGAGCGCACGACCCCATGCATCTCGAGGGCCCGGTACCTTTA
AGACCAATGACTTACAAGGCAGCTGTAGATCTTAGCCACTTTTTAAAAGAAAAGGGGGGACTGGAAGGGC
TAGCTCACTCCCAACGAAGACAAGATCTGCTTTTTGCTTGTACTGGGTCTCTCTGGTTAGACCAGATCTG
AGCCTGGGAGCTCTCTGGCTAACTAGGGAACCCACTGCTTAAGCCTCAATAAAGCTTGCCTTGAGTGCTT
CAAGTAGTGTGTGCCCGTCTGTTGTGTGACTCTGGTAACTAGAGATCCCTCAGACCCTTTTAGTCAGTGT
GGAAAATCTCTAGCAGTAGTAGTTCATGTCATCTTATTATTCAGTATTTATAACTTGCAAAGAAATGAAT
ATCAGAGAGTGAGAGGAACTTGTTTATTGCAGCTTATAATGGTTACAAATAAAGCAATAGCATCACAAAT
TTCACAAATAAAGCATTTTTTTCACTGCATTCTAGTTGTGGTTTGTCCAAACTCATCAATGTATCTTATC
ATGTCTGGCTCTAGCTATCCCGCCCCTAACTCCGCCCATCCCGCCCCTAACTCCGCCCAGTTCCGCCCAT
TCTCCGCCCCATGGCTGACTAATTTTTTTTATTTATGCAGAGGCCGAGGCCGCCTCGGCCTCTGAGCTAT
TCCAGAAGTAGTGAGGAGGCTTTTTTGGAGGCCTAGGGACGTACCCAATTCGCCCTATAGTGAGTCGTAT
TACGCGCGCTCACTGGCCGTCGTTTTACAACGTCGTGACTGGGAAAACCCTGGCGTTACCCAACTTAATC
GCCTTGCAGCACATCCCCCTTTCGCCAGCTGGCGTAATAGCGAAGAGGCCCGCACCGATCGCCCTTCCCA
ACAGTTGCGCAGCCTGAATGGCGAATGGG
[124 nt withheld, positions 7170-7293]
C
[91 nt withheld, positions 7295-7385]
A
[49 nt withheld, positions 7387-7435]
CCTTTGACGTTGGAGTCCACGTTCTTT
[37 nt withheld, positions 7463-7499]
ACCCTATCTCGGTCTATTCTTTTGATTTATAAGGGATTTTGCCGATTTCGGCCTATTGGTTAAAAAATGA
GCTGATTTAACAAAAATTTAACGCGAATTTTAACAAAATATTAACGCTTACAATTTAGGTGGCACTTTTC
GGGGAAATGTGCGCGGAACCCCTATTTGTTTATTTTTCTAAATACATTCAAATATGTATCCGCTCATGAG
ACAATAACCCTGATAAATGCTTCAATAATATTGAAAAAGGAAGAGTATGAGTATTCAACATTTCCGTGTC
GCCCTTATTCCCTTTTTTGCGGCATTTTGCCTTCCTGTTTTTGCTCACCCAGAAACGCTGGTGAAAGTAA
AAGATGCTGAAGATCAGTTGGGTGCACGAGTGGGTTACATCGAACTGGATCTCAACAGCGGTAAGATCCT
TGAGAGTTTTCGCCCCGAAGAACGTTTTCCAATGATGAGCACTTTTAAAGTTCTGCTATGTGGCGCGGTA
TTATCCCGTATTGACGCCGGGCAAGAGCAACTCGGTCGCCGCATACACTATTCTCAGAATGACTTGGTTG
AGTACTCACCAGTCACAGAAAAGCATCTTACGGATGGCATGACAGTAAGAGAATTATGCAGTGCTGCCAT
AACCATGAGTGATAACACTGCGGCCAACTTACTTCTGACAACGATCGGAGGACCGAAGGAGCTAACCGCT
TTTTTGCACAACATGGGGGATCATGTAACTCGCCTTGATCGTTGGGAACCGGAGCTGAATGAAGCCATAC
CAAACGACGAGCGTGACACCACGATGCCTGTAGCAATGGCAACAACGTTGCGCAAACTATTAACTGGCGA
ACTACTTACTCTAGCTTCCCGGCAACAATTAATAGACTGGATGGAGGCGGATAAAGTTGCAGGACCACTT
CTGCGCTCGGCCCTTCCGGCTGGCTGGTTTATTGCTGATAAATCTGGAGCCGGTGAGCGTGGGTCTCGCG
GTATCATTGCAGCACTGGGGCCAGATGGTAAGCCCTCCCGTATCGTAGTTATCTACACGACGGGGAGTCA
GGCAACTATGGATGAACGAAATAGACAGATCGCTGAGATAGGTGCCTCACTGATTAAGCATTGGTAACTG
TCAGACCAAGTTTACTCATATATACTTTAGATTGATTTAAAACTTCATTTTTAATTTAAAAGGATCTAGG
TGAAGATCCTTTTTGATAATCTCATGACCAAAATCCCTTAACGTGAGTTTTCGTTCCACTGAGCGTCAGA
CCCCGTAGAAAAGATCAAAGGATCTTCTTGAGATCCTTTTTTTCTGCGCGTAATCTGCTGCTTGCAAACA
AAAAAACCACCGCTACCAGCGGTGGTTTGTTTGCCGGATCAAGAGCTACCAACTCTTTTTCCGAAGGTAA
CTGGCTTCAGCAGAGCGCAGATACCAAATACTGTTCTTCTAGTGTAGCCGTAGTTAGGCCACCACTTCAA
GAACTCTGTAGCACCGCCTACATACCTCGCTCTGCTAATCCTGTTACCAGTGGCTGCTGCCAGTGGCGAT
AAGTCGTGTCTTACCGGGTTGGACTCAAGACGATAGTTACCGGATAAGGCGCAGCGGTCGGGCTGAACGG
GGGGTTCGTGCACACAGCCCAGCTTGGAGCGAACGACCTACACCGAACTGAGATACCTACAGCGTGAGCT
ATGAGAAAGCGCCACGCTTCCCGAAGGGAGAAAGGCGGACAGGTATCCGGTAAGCGGCAGGGTCGGAACA
GGAGAGCGCACGAGGGAGCTTCCAGGGGGAAACGCCTGGTATCTTTATAGTCCTGTCGGGTTTCGCCACC
TCTGACTTGAGCGTCGATTTTTGTGATGCTCGTCAGGGGGGCGGAGCCTATGGAAAAACGCCAGCAACGC
GGCCTTTTTACGGTTCCTGGCCTTTTGCTGGCCTTTTGCTCACATGTTCTTTCCTGCGTTATCCCCTGAT
TCTGTGGATAACCGTATTACCGCCTTTGAGTGAGCTGATACCGCTCGCCGCAGCCGAACGACCGAGCGCA
GCGAGTCAGTGAGCGAGGAAGCGGAAGAGCGCCCAATACGCAAACCGCCTCTCCCCGCGCGTTGGCCGAT
TCATTAATGCAGCTGGCACGACAGGTTTCCCGACTGGAAAGCGGGCAGTGAGCGCAACGCAATTAATGTG
AGTTAGCTCACTCATTAGGCACCCCAGGCTTTACACTTTATGCTTCCGGCTCGTATGTTGTGTGGAATTG
TGAGCGGATAACAATTTCACACAGGAAACAGCTATGACCATGATTACGCCAAGCGCGCAATTAACCCTCA
CTAAAGGGAACAAAAGCTGGAGCTGCAAGCTTAATGTAGTCTTATGCAATACTCTTGTAGTCTTGCAACA
TGGTAACGATGAGTTAGCAACATGCCTTACAAGGAGAGAAAAAGCACCGTGCATGCCGATTGGTGGAAGT
AAGGTGGTACGATCGTGCCTTATTAGGAAGGCAACAGACGGGTCTGACATGGATTGGACGAACCACTGAA
TTGCCGCATTGCAGAGATATTGTATTTAAGTGCCTAGCTCGATACATAAACGGGTCTCTCTGGTTAGACC
AGATCTGAGCCTGGGAGCTCTCTGGCTAACTAGGGAACCCACTGCTTAAGCCTCAATAAAGCTTGCCTTG
AGTGCTTCAAGTAGTGTGTGCCCGTCTGTTGTGTGACTCTGGTAACTAGAGATCCCTCAGACCCTTTTAG
TCAGTGTGGAAAATCTCTAGCAGTGGCGCCCGAACAGGGACTTGAAAGCGAAAGGGAAACCAGAGGAGCT
CTCTCGACGCAGGACTCGGCTTGCTGAAGCGCGCACGGCAAGAGGCGAGGGGCGGCGACTGGTGAGTACG
CCAAAAATTTTGACTAGCGGAGGCTAGAAGGAGAGAGATGGGTGCGAGAGCGTCAGTATTAAGCGGGGGA
GAATTAGATCGCGATGGGAAAAAATTCGGTTAAGGCCAGGGGGAAAGAAAAAATATAAATTAAAACATAT
AGTATGGGCAAGCAGGGAGCTAGAACGATTCGCAGTTAATCCTGGCCTGTTAGAAACATCAGAAGGCTGT
AGACAAATACTGGGACAGCTACAACCATCCCTTCAGACAGGATCAGAAGAACTTAGATCATTATATAATA
CAGTAGCAACCCTCTATTGTGTGCATCAAAGGATAGAGATAAAAGACACCAAGGAAGCTTTAGACAAGAT
AGAGGAAGAGCAAAACAAAAGTAAGACCACCGCACAGCAAGCGGCCGCTGATCTTCAGACCTGGAGGAGG
AGATATGAGGGACAATTGGAGAAGTGAATTATATAAATATAAAGTAGTAAAAATTGAACCATTAGGAGTA
GCACCCACCAAGGCAAAGAGAAGAGTGGTGCAGAGAGAAAAAAGAGCAGTGGGAATAGGAGCTTTGTTCC
TTGGGTTCTTGGGAGCAGCAGGAAGCACTATGGGCGCAGCGTCAATGACGCTGACGGTACAGGCCAGACA
ATTATTGTCTGGTATAGTGCAGCAGCAGAACAATTTGCTGAGGGCTATTGAGGCGCAACAGCATCTGTTG
CAACTCACAGTCTGGGGCATCAAGCAGCTCCAGGCAAGAATCCTGGCTGTGGAAAGATACCTAAAGGATC
AACAGCTCCTGGGGATTTGGGGTTGCTCTGGAAAACTCATTTGCACCACTGCTGTGCCTTGGAATGCTAG
TTGGAGTAATAAATCTCTGGAACAGATTTGGAATCACACGACCTGGATGGAGTGGGACAGAGAAATTAAC
AATTACACAAGCTTAATACACTCCTTAATTGAAGAATCGCAAAACCAGCAAGAAAAGAATGAACAAGAAT
TATTGGAATTAGATAAATGGGCAAGTTTGTGGAATTGGTTTAACATAACAAATTGGCTGTGGTATATAAA
ATTATTCATAATGATAGTAGGAGGCTTGGTAGGTTTAAGAATAGTTTTTGCTGTACTTTCTATAGTGAAT
AGA
